>Addgene plasmid #99889 | pYPQ132C2.0 | addgene full sequence | sequence record 203147 | Addgene NGS Result
CTGCATTAATGAATCGGCCAACGCGCGGGGAGAGGCGGTTTGCGTATTGGGCGCTCTTCCGCTTCCTCGC
TCACTGACTCGCTGCGCTCGGTCGTTCGGCTGCGGCGAGCGGTATCAGCTCACTCAAAGGCGGTAATACG
GTTATCCACAGAATCAGGGGATAACGCAGGAAAGAACATGAATTAATTCTCATGTTTGACAGCTTATCAT
CGATTAGCTTTAATGCGGTAGTTTATCACAGTTAAATTGCTAACGCAGTCAGGCACCGTGTATGAAATCT
AACAATGCGCTCATCGTCATCCTCGGCACCGTCACCCTGGATGCTGTAGGCATAGGCTTGGTTATGCCGG
TACTGCCGGGCCTCTTGCGGGATATCGTCCATTCCGACAGCATCGCCAGTCACTATGGCGTGCTGCTAGC
GCTATATGCGTTGATGCAATTTCTATGCGCACCCGTTCTCGGAGCACTGTCCGACCGCTTTGGCCGCCGC
CCAGTCCTGCTCGCTTCGCTACTTGGAGCCACTATCGACTACGCGATCATGGCGACCACACCCGTCCTGT
GGATTCTCTACGCCGGACGCATCGTGGCCGGCATCACCGGCGCCACAGGTGCGGTTGCTGGCGCCTATAT
CGCCGACATCACCGATGGGGAAGATCGGGCTCGCCACTTCGGGCTCATGAGCGCTTGTTTCGGCGTGGGT
ATGGTGGCAGGCCCCGTGGCCGGGGGACTGTTGGGCGCCATCTCCTTACATGCACCATTCCTTGCGGCGG
CGGTGCTCAACGGCCTCAACCTACTACTGGGCTGCTTCCTAATGCAGGAGTCGCATAAGGGAGAGCGCCG
ACCCATGCCCTTGAGAGCCTTCAACCCAGTCAGCTCCTTCCGGTGGGCGCGGGGCATGACTATCGTCGCC
GCACTTATGACTGTCTTCTTTATCATGCAACTCGTAGGACAGGTGCCGGCAGCGCTCTGGGTCATTTTCG
GCGAGGACCGCTTTCGCTGGAGCGCGACGATGATCGGCCTGTCGCTTGCGGTATTCGGAATCTTGCACGC
CCTCGCTCAAGCCTTCGTCACTGGTCCCGCCACCAAACGTTTCGGCGAGAAGCAGGCCATTATCGCCGGC
ATGGCGGCCGACGCGCTGGGCTACGTCTTGCTGGCGTTCGCGACGCGAGGCTGGATGGCCTTCCCCATTA
TGATTCTTCTCGCTTCCGGCGGCATCGGGATGCCCGCGTTGCAGGCCATGCTGTCCAGGCAGGTAGATGA
CGACCATCAGGGACAGCTTCAAGGATCGCTCGCGGCTCTTACCAGCCTAACTTCGATCATTGGACCGCTG
ATCGTCACGGCGATTTATGCCGCCTCGGCGAGCACATGGAACGGGTTGGCATGGATTGTAGGCGCCGCCC
TATACCTTGTCTGCCTCCCCGCGTTGCGTCGCGGTGCATGGAGCCGGGCCACCTCGACCTGAATGGAAGC
CGGCGGCACCTCGCTAACGGATTCACCACTCCAAGAATTGGAGCCAATCAATTCTTGCGGAGAACTGTGA
ATGCGCAAACCAACCCTTGATCGGGGAAGAACAGTATGTCGAGCTATTTTTTGACTTACTGGGGATCAAG
CCTGATTGGGAGAAAATAAAATATCCCCTATAGTGAGTCGTATTACATGGTCATAGCTGTTTCCTGGCAG
CTCTGGCCCGTGTCTCAAAATCTCTGATGTTACATTGCACAAGATAAAAATATATCATCATGCCTCCTCT
AGAGGTCTCCCATGGGTACCGAGCTCGGATCCACTAGTAACGGCCGCCAGTGTGCTGGAATTGCCCTTGG
ATCATGAACCAACGGCCTGGCTGTATTTGGTGGTTGTGTAGGGAGATGGGGAGAAGAAAAGCCCGATTCT
CTTCGCTGTGATGGGCTGGATGCATGCGGGGGAGCGGGAGGCCCAAGTACGTGCACGGTGAGCGGCCCAC
AGGGCGAGTGTGAGCGCGAGAGGCGGGAGGAACAGTTTAGTACCACATTGCCCAGCTAACTCGAACGCGA
CCAACTTATAAACCCGCGCGCTGTCGCTTGTGTGGAGACGAGATCTAGTCTGAGTCGACCGTCTCTGTTT
TAGAGCTAGGCCAACATGAGGATCACCCATGTCTGCAGGGCCTAGCAAGTTAAAATAAGGCTAGTCCGTT
ATCAACTTGGCCAACATGAGGATCACCCATGTCTGCAGGGCCAAGTGGCACCGAGTCGGTGCTTTTTTTG
TCCCTTCGAAGGGCAATTCTGCAGATATCCATCACACTGGCGGCCGCTCGAGGTCGAGGGTATCGATAAG
CTTGGACCGAGACCCTCGAGCCACCCATGACCAAAATCCCTTAACGTGAGTTACGCGTCGTTCCACTGAG
CGTCAGACCCCGTAGAAAAGATCAAAGGATCTTCTTGAGATCCTTTTTTTCTGCGCGTAATCTGCTGCTT
GCAAACAAAAAAACCACCGCTACCAGCGGTGGTTTGTTTGCCGGATCAAGAGCTACCAACTCTTTTTCCG
AAGGTAACTGGCTTCAGCAGAGCGCAGATACCAAATACTGTTCTTCTAGTGTAGCCGTAGTTAGGCCACC
ACTTCAAGAACTCTGTAGCACCGCCTACATACCTCGCTCTGCTAATCCTGTTACCAGTGGCTGCTGCCAG
TGGCGATAAGTCGTGTCTTACCGGGTTGGACTCAAGACGATAGTTACCGGATAAGGCGCAGCGGTCGGGC
TGAACGGGGGGTTCGTGCACACAGCCCAGCTTGGAGCGAACGACCTACACCGAACTGAGATACCTACAGC
GTGAGCTATGAGAAAGCGCCACGCTTCCCGAAGGGAGAAAGGCGGACAGGTATCCGGTAAGCGGCAGGGT
CGGAACAGGAGAGCGCACGAGGGAGCTTCCAGGGGGAAACGCCTGGTATCTTTATAGTCCTGTCGGGTTT
CGCCACCTCTGACTTGAGCGTCGATTTTTGTGATGCTCGTCAGGGGGGCGGAGCCTATGGAAAAACGCCA
GCAACGCGGCCTTTTTACGGTTCCTGGCCTTTTGCTGGCCTTTTGCTCACATGTTCTTTCCTGCGTTATC
CCCTGATTCTGTGGATAACCGTATTACCGCCTTTGAGTGAGCTGATACCGCTCGCCGCAGCCGAACGACC
GAGCGCAGCGAGTCAGTGAGCGAGGAAGCGGAAGAGCGCCCAATACGCAAACCGCCTCTCCCCGCGCGTT
GGCCGATTCATTAATGCAGCTGGCACGACAGGTTTCCCGACTGGAAAGCGGGCAGTGAGCGCAACGCAAT
TAATACGCGTACCGCTAGCCAGGAAGAGTTTGTAGAAACGCAAAAAGGCCATCCGTCAGGATGGCCTTCT
GCTTAGTTTGATGCCTGGCAGTTTATGGCGGGCGTCCTGCCCGCCACCCTCCGGGCCGTTGCTTCACAAC
GTTCAAATCCGCTCCCGGCGGATTTGTCCTACTCAGGAGAGCGTTCACCGACAAACAACAGATAAAACGA
AAGGCCCAGTCTTCCGACTGAGCCTTTCGTTTTATTTGATGCCTGGCAGTTCCCTACTCTCGCGTT
Features (pLannotate 1.2.2; 15 found; start..end, strand, type, name):
      1..54      -  CDS            lacI (fragment): lac repressor; lacI; The lac repressor binds to the lac operator to inhibit transcription in E. coli. This inhibition can be relieved by adding lactose or isopropyl-β-D-thiogalactopyranoside (IPTG).
     56..180     -  rep_origin     RSF ori (fragment): Plasmids containing the RSF 1030 origin of replication can be propagated in E. coli cells that contain additional plasmids with compatible origins.
    196..224     +  promoter       tet promoter: E. coli promoter for tetracycline efflux protein gene
    272..1462    +  CDS            TcR: tetracycline efflux protein; tet; confers resistance to tetracycline
   1560..1634    +  CDS            KanR (fragment): aminoglycoside phosphotransferase; aphA-3; confers resistance to kanamycin
   1637..1655    -  promoter       T7 promoter: promoter for bacteriophage T7 RNA polymerase
   2114..2132    +  misc_RNA       MS2 stem loop: stem loop that binds the bacteriophage MS2 coat protein
   2143..2179    +  misc_RNA       gRNA scaffold (fragment): guide RNA scaffold for the Streptococcus pyogenes CRISPR/Cas9 system
   2184..2202    +  misc_RNA       MS2 stem loop: stem loop that binds the bacteriophage MS2 coat protein
   2213..2232    +  misc_RNA       gRNA scaffold (fragment): guide RNA scaffold for the Streptococcus pyogenes CRISPR/Cas9 system
   2287..2314    -  misc_feature   MCS (fragment): pBluescript multiple cloning site
   2415..3003    +  rep_origin     ori: high-copy-number ColE1/pMB1/pBR322/pUC origin of replication
   3186..3278    +  CDS            lacI (fragment): lac repressor; lacI; The lac repressor binds to the lac operator to inhibit transcription in E. coli. This inhibition can be relieved by adding lactose or isopropyl-β-D-thiogalactopyranoside (IPTG).
   3333..3360    -  terminator     rrnB T2 terminator: transcription terminator T2 from the E. coli rrnB gene
   3492..3535    +  terminator     rrnB T1 terminator: Escherichia coli rrnB; transcription terminator T1 from the E. coli rrnB gene
