[The description below was written by a language model from this plasmid's Addgene catalogue record and pLannotate feature annotations shown in this document.]
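Description:
pYPQ132C2.0 is a small (about 3.6 kb) Golden Gate entry vector built on the pHD1 backbone and used in a plant CRISPR transcriptional activation toolkit (CRISPR-Act2.0). It is an empty backbone: no spacer is present, and the user inserts a target-specific guide sequence by restriction-enzyme cloning. The plasmid is maintained in E. coli through a high-copy ColE1/pUC-type origin and selected with tetracycline, conferred by a tet promoter driving the TcR efflux protein gene. The annotation also picks up short fragments of lacI, an RSF origin, KanR and a pBluescript multiple cloning site, plus a T7 promoter and rrnB T1/T2 terminators. These appear to be backbone remnants rather than functional parts of the payload.

The functional cassette is a guide RNA expression unit in which the rice OsU6 promoter, a Pol III promoter suited to small RNA expression in plants, drives the gRNA2.0 scaffold. The OsU6 promoter is stated in the catalogue record but was not annotated in the feature table, though an unannotated stretch lies upstream of the scaffold. The scaffold is a Streptococcus pyogenes Cas9 guide backbone interrupted by MS2 stem loops, which bind the bacteriophage MS2 coat protein and so allow activator domains fused to that protein to be recruited to the Cas9–guide complex. The record describes four MS2 binding sites, whereas the automated annotation detects two stem loops flanked by scaffold fragments. The vector is designated for the second guide position, so it is meant to be assembled by Golden Gate with companion entry vectors into an ordered multi-gRNA array for multiplexed gene activation in plants.
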