Addgene plasmid #99889: pYPQ132C2.0
Purpose: (Empty Backbone) Golden Gate entry vector to express the 2nd gRNA with gRNA2.0 scaffold (with four MS2 binding sites) under OsU6 promoter
Depositing lab: Yiping Qi. Depositing organization: University of Maryland, College Park. Publication: Robust transcriptional activation in plants using multiplexed CRISPR-Act2.0 and mTALE-Act systems. Lowder LG, Zhou J, Zhang Y, Malzahn A, Zhong Z, Hsieh TF, Voytas DF, Zhang Y, Qi Y. Mol Plant. 2017 Nov 29. pii: S1674-2052(17)30344-1. doi: 10.1016/j.molp.2017.11.010. PubMed 29197638.
Backbone
  Vector backbone: pHD1
  Backbone manufacturer: Cermak et al. 2011
  Vector type: Plant Expression, CRISPR
  Promoter: OsU6
Growth in bacteria
  Bacterial resistance: Tetracycline, 10 μg/mL
  Growth temperature: 37°C
  Growth strain: DH5alpha
  Copy number: Unknown
Gene/Insert
  Cloning method: Restriction Enzyme
Terms and licenses: Academic/Nonprofit Terms; Industry Terms: Not Available to Industry
How to cite: pYPQ132C2.0 was a gift from Yiping Qi (Addgene plasmid # 99889 ; http://n2t.net/addgene:99889 ; RRID:Addgene_99889)
